Addgene plasmid #176500: 3927-64
Purpose: pTRE-EGFP-T2A-TFEB(delta30; amino acids 31-476)-polyA
Depositing lab: Albert La Spada. Depositing organization: University of Washington. Publication: MAP4K3 mediates amino acid-dependent regulation of autophagy via phosphorylation of TFEB. Hsu CL, Lee EX, Gordon KL, Paz EA, Shen WC, Ohnishi K, Meisenhelder J, Hunter T, La Spada AR. Nat Commun. 2018 Mar 5;9(1):942. doi: 10.1038/s41467-018-03340-7. PubMed 29507340.
Backbone
  Vector backbone: pCamR
  Vector type: Mammalian Expression
Growth in bacteria
  Bacterial resistance: Chloramphenicol, 25 μg/mL
  Growth temperature: 37°C
  Growth strain: DH5alpha
  Copy number: High Copy
Gene/Insert
  Gene/Insert name: EGFP-T2A-TFEB(human; delta30; amino acids 31-476)
  Species: H. sapiens (human)
  Promoter: TRE
  Cloning method: Gibson Cloning
  Sequencing primers: 5′ Human Growth Hormone polyA Reverse
Terms and licenses: Academic/Nonprofit Terms; Industry Terms: Not Available to Industry
How to cite: 3927-64 was a gift from Albert La Spada (Addgene plasmid # 176500 ; http://n2t.net/addgene:176500 ; RRID:Addgene_176500)
