[The description below was written by a language model from this plasmid's Addgene catalogue record and pLannotate feature annotations shown in this document.]
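Description:
3927-64 is a 4.9 kb mammalian expression plasmid built on the pCamR backbone for tetracycline-inducible expression of an N-terminally truncated human TFEB together with a fluorescent marker. In bacteria it replicates from a high-copy ColE1/pUC-type origin and is selected with chloramphenicol through a CmR (chloramphenicol acetyltransferase) gene driven by its native cat promoter. No mammalian selection marker appears in the annotated features.

The payload is a single open reading frame under a Tet-responsive promoter, annotated as a fragment of the third-generation TRE3G element. This promoter is active only when a Tet-On-type transactivator is supplied separately and doxycycline is present; the plasmid itself does not encode the transactivator. The cassette begins with EGFP, followed according to the catalogue entry by a T2A self-cleaving peptide (not separately annotated, but consistent with the gap between the two coding features), and then TFEB lacking its first 30 residues (amino acids 31-476). The T2A causes ribosomal skipping, so EGFP and the TFEB mutant are produced as separate proteins from one transcript and green fluorescence marks expressing cells. The feature table also detects a partial 3xFLAG sequence immediately downstream of TFEB, suggesting a C-terminal epitope tag that the catalogue name does not mention. A human growth hormone polyadenylation signal terminates the transcript. A short CMV enhancer fragment spanning the sequence origin just upstream of the TRE is also annotated.

TFEB is a master transcriptional regulator of lysosomal biogenesis and autophagy, and the associated work concerns amino acid-dependent regulation of TFEB by phosphorylation. The delta30 construct is presumably a deletion mutant for probing the role of the N-terminal region, though the record does not state this explicitly.
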