Features (pLannotate 1.2.2; 9 found; start..end, strand, type, name):
     47..317     +  promoter       TRE3G promoter (fragment): 3rd-generation Tet-responsive promoter that can be activated by binding of Tet-On® 3G
    331..1047    +  CDS            EGFP: EGFP is a basic (constitutively fluorescent) green fluorescent protein published in 1996, derived from Aequorea victoria. It is reported to be a rapidly-maturing weak dimer with moderate acid sensitivity.
   1147..2442    +  CDS            TFEB (fragment): TFEB_HUMAN - Also known as BHLHE35. Experimental evidence at protein level: Swiss-Prot protein existence level 1. Transcription factor that acts as a master regulator of lysosomal biogenesis, autophagy, lysosomal exocytosis, lipid catabolism, energy metabolism and immune response (PubMed:21617040, PubMed:22576015, PubMed:22343943, PubMed:22692423, PubMed:30120233, PubMed:31672913). Specifically recognizes and binds E-box sequences (5'-CANNTG-3'); efficient DNA-binding requires dimerization with itself or with another MiT/TFE family member such as TFE3 or MITF (PubMed:1748288, PubMed:19556463,
   2449..2510    +  CDS            3xFLAG (fragment): three tandem FLAG® epitope tags, followed by an enterokinase cleavage site
   2552..3174    +  polyA_signal   hGH poly(A) signal: human growth hormone polyadenylation signal
   3323..3911    -  rep_origin     ori: high-copy-number ColE1/pMB1/pBR322/pUC origin of replication
   4131..4233    +  promoter       cat promoter: promoter of the E. coli cat gene encoding chloramphenicol acetyltransferase
   4234..4893    +  CDS            CmR: chloramphenicol acetyltransferase; cat; confers resistance to chloramphenicol
   4900..25      -  enhancer       CMV enhancer (fragment) (across the origin): human cytomegalovirus immediate early enhancer
>Addgene plasmid #176500 | 3927-64 | addgene full sequence | sequence record 348296 | Addgene NGS Result
TAATTGATTACTATTAATACCTAGTTTTCGTCTTCAAGAATTCCTCGAGTTTACTCCCTATCAGTGATAG
AGAACGTATGACCAGTTTACTCCCTATCAGTGATAGAGAACGTATCTACAGTTTACTCCCTATCAGTGAT
AGAGAACGTATATCCAGTTTACTCCCTATCAGTGATAGAGAACGTATAAGCTTTAGGCGTGTACGGTGGG
CGCCTATAAAAGCAGAGCTCGTTTAGTGAACCGTCAGATCGCCTGGAGCAATTCCACAACACTTTTGTCT
TATACCAACTTTCCGTACCACTTCCTACCCTCGTAAAGCCTAGGGCCACCATGGTGAGCAAGGGCGAGGA
GCTGTTCACCGGGGTGGTGCCCATCCTGGTCGAGCTGGACGGCGACGTAAACGGCCACAAGTTCAGCGTG
TCCGGCGAGGGCGAGGGCGATGCCACCTACGGCAAGCTGACCCTGAAGTTCATCTGCACCACCGGCAAGC
TGCCCGTGCCCTGGCCCACCCTCGTGACCACCCTGACCTACGGCGTGCAGTGCTTCAGCCGCTACCCCGA
CCACATGAAGCAGCACGACTTCTTCAAGTCCGCCATGCCCGAAGGCTACGTCCAGGAGCGCACCATCTTC
TTCAAGGACGACGGCAACTACAAGACCCGCGCCGAGGTGAAGTTCGAGGGCGACACCCTGGTGAACCGCA
TCGAGCTGAAGGGCATCGACTTCAAGGAGGACGGCAACATCCTGGGGCACAAGCTGGAGTACAACTACAA
CAGCCACAACGTCTATATCATGGCCGACAAGCAGAAGAACGGCATCAAGGTGAACTTCAAGATCCGCCAC
AACATCGAGGACGGCAGCGTGCAGCTCGCCGACCACTACCAGCAGAACACCCCCATCGGCGACGGCCCCG
TGCTGCTGCCCGACAACCACTACCTGAGCACCCAGTCCGCCCTGAGCAAAGACCCCAACGAGAAGCGCGA
TCACATGGTCCTGCTGGAGTTCGTGACCGCCGCCGGGATCACTCTCGGCATGGACGAGCTGTACAAGCGC
GAGGGCAGAGGAAGTCTTCTAACATGCGGTGACGTGGAGGAGAATCCCGGCCCTATGCATTACATGCAGC
AGCAGCAGCAGCAGCAACAGCAGCAGCTCGGAGGGCCGCCCACCCCGGCCATCAATACCCCCGTCCACTT
CCAGTCGCCACCACCTGTGCCTGGGGAGGTGTTGAAGGTGCAGTCCTACCTGGAGAATCCCACATCCTAC
CATCTGCAGCAGTCGCAGCATCAGAAGGTGCGGGAGTACCTGTCCGAGACCTATGGGAACAAGTTTGCTG
CCCACATCAGCCCAGCCCAGGGCTCTCCGAAACCCCCACCAGCCGCCTCCCCAGGGGTGCGAGCTGGACA
CGTGCTGTCCTCCTCCGCTGGCAACAGTGCTCCCAATAGCCCCATGGCCATGCTGCACATTGGCTCCAAC
CCTGAGAGGGAGTTGGATGATGTCATTGACAACATTATGCGTCTGGACGATGTCCTTGGCTACATCAATC
CTGAAATGCAGATGCCCAACACGCTACCCCTGTCCAGCAGCCACCTGAATGTGTACAGCAGCGACCCCCA
GGTCACAGCCTCCCTGGTGGGCGTCACCAGCAGCTCCTGCCCTGCGGACCTGACCCAGAAGCGAGAGCTC
ACAGATGCTGAGAGCAGGGCCCTGGCCAAGGAGCGGCAGAAGAAAGACAATCACAACTTAATTGAAAGGA
GACGAAGGTTCAACATCAATGACCGCATCAAGGAGTTGGGAATGCTGATCCCCAAGGCCAATGACCTGGA
CGTGCGCTGGAACAAGGGCACCATCCTCAAGGCCTCTGTGGATTACATCCGGAGGATGCAGAAGGACCTG
CAAAAGTCCAGGGAGCTGGAGAACCACTCTCGCCGCCTGGAGATGACCAACAAGCAGCTCTGGCTCCGTA
TCCAGGAGCTGGAGATGCAGGCTCGAGTGCACGGCCTCCCTACCACCTCCCCGTCCGGCATGAACATGGC
TGAGCTGGCCCAGCAGGTGGTGAAGCAGGAGCTGCCTAGCGAAGAGGGCCCAGGGGAGGCCCTGATGCTG
GGGGCTGAGGTCCCTGACCCTGAGCCACTGCCAGCTCTGCCCCCGCAAGCCCCGCTGCCCCTGCCCACCC
AGCCACCATCCCCATTCCATCACCTGGACTTCAGCCACAGCCTGAGCTTTGGGGGCAGGGAGGACGAGGG
TCCCCCGGGCTACCCCGAACCCCTGGCGCCGGGGCATGGCTCCCCATTCCCCAGCCTGTCCAAGAAGGAT
CTGGACCTCATGCTCCTGGACGACTCACTGCTACCGCTGGCCTCTGATCCACTTCTGTCCACCATGTCCC
CCGAGGCCTCCAAGGCCAGCAGCCGCCGGAGCAGCTTCAGCATGGAGGAGGGCGATGTGCTGGAATTCGA
CTACAAAGACCATGACGGCGATTATAAAGATCATGACATTGATTACAAGGATGACGATGATTAATTAAGT
AGGTGAGTAAGGATGTGCTACGAGGTCGACCGGGTGGCATCCCTGTGACCCCTCCCCAGTGCCTCTCCTG
GCCCTGGAAGTTGCCACTCCAGTGCCCACCAGCCTTGTCCTAATAAAATTAAGTTGCATCATTTTGTCTG
ACTAGGTGTCCTTCTATAATATTATGGGGTGGAGGGGGGTGGTATGGAGCAAGGGGCAAGTTGGGAAGAC
AACCTGTAGGGCCTGCGGGGTCTATTGGGAACCAAGCTGGAGTGCAGTGGCACAATCTTGGCTCACTGCA
ATCTCCGCCTCCTGGGTTCAAGCGATTCTCCTGCCTCAGCCTCCCGAGTTGTTGGGATTCCAGGCATGCA
TGACCAGGCTCAGCTAATTTTTGTTTTTTTGGTAGAGACGGGGTTTCACCATATTGGCCAGGCTGGTCTC
CAACTCCTAATCTCAGGTGATCTACCCACCTTGGCCTCCCAAATTGCTGGGATTACAGGCGTGAACCACT
GCTCCCTTCCCTGTCCTTCTGATTTTAAAATAACTATACCAGCAGGAGGACGTCCAGACACAGCATAGGC
TACCTGGCCATGCCCAACCGGTGGGACATTTGAGTTGCTTGCTTGGCACTGTCCTCTCATGCGTTGGGTC
CACTCAGTAGATGCCTGTTGAATTGGGTACGCGGCCAGCGGCGAGCGGTATCAGCTCACTCAAAGGCGGT
AATACGGTTATCCACAGAATCAGGGGATAACGCAGGAAAGAACATGTGAGCAAAAGGCCAGCAAAAGGCC
AGGAACCGTAAAAAGGCCGCGTTGCTGGCGTTTTTCCATAGGCTCCGCCCCCCTGACGAGCATCACAAAA
ATCGACGCTCAAGTCAGAGGTGGCGAAACCCGACAGGACTATAAAGATACCAGGCGTTTCCCCCTGGAAG
CTCCCTCGTGCGCTCTCCTGTTCCGACCCTGCCGCTTACCGGATACCTGTCCGCCTTTCTCCCTTCGGGA
AGCGTGGCGCTTTCTCATAGCTCACGCTGTAGGTATCTCAGTTCGGTGTAGGTCGTTCGCTCCAAGCTGG
GCTGTGTGCACGAACCCCCCGTTCAGCCCGACCGCTGCGCCTTATCCGGTAACTATCGTCTTGAGTCCAA
CCCGGTAAGACACGACTTATCGCCACTGGCAGCAGCCACTGGTAACAGGATTAGCAGAGCGAGGTATGTA
GGCGGTGCTACAGAGTTCTTGAAGTGGTGGCCTAACTACGGCTACACTAGAAGAACAGTATTTGGTATCT
GCGCTCTGCTGAAGCCAGTTACCTTCGGAAAAAGAGTTGGTAGCTCTTGATCCGGCAAACAAACCACCGC
TGGTAGCGGTGGTTTTTTTGTTTGCAAGCAGCAGATTACGCGCAGAAAAAAAGGATCTCAAGAAGATCCT
TTGATCTTTTCTACGGGGTCTGACGCTCAGTGGAACGAAAACTCACGTTAAGGGATTTTGGTCATGAGAT
TATCAAAAAGGATCTTCACCTAGATCCTTTTCGACCGAATAAATACCTGTGACGGAAGATCACTTCGCAG
AATAAATAAATCCTGGTGTCCCTGTTGATACCGGGAAGCCCTGGGCCAACTTTTGGCGAAAATGAGACGT
TGATCGGCACGTAAGAGGTTCCAACTTTCACCATAATGAAATAAGATCACTACCGGGCGTATTTTTTGAG
TTGTCGAGATTTTCAGGAGCTAAGGAAGCTAAAATGGAGAAAAAAATCACTGGATATACCACCGTTGATA
TATCCCAATGGCATCGTAAAGAACATTTTGAGGCATTTCAGTCAGTTGCTCAATGTACCTATAACCAGAC
CGTTCAGCTGGATATTACGGCCTTTTTAAAGACCGTAAAGAAAAATAAGCACAAGTTTTATCCGGCCTTT
ATTCACATTCTTGCCCGCCTGATGAATGCTCATCCGGAATTACGTATGGCAATGAAAGACGGTGAGCTGG
TGATATGGGATAGTGTTCACCCTTGTTACACCGTTTTCCATGAGCAAACTGAAACGTTTTCATCGCTCTG
GAGTGAATACCACGACGATTTCCGGCAGTTTCTACACATATATTCGCAAGATGTGGCGTGTTACGGTGAA
AACCTGGCCTATTTCCCTAAAGGGTTTATTGAGAATATGTTTTTCGTCTCAGCCAATCCCTGGGTGAGTT
TCACCAGTTTTGATTTAAACGTGGCCAATATGGACAACTTCTTCGCCCCCGTTTTCACCATGGGCAAATA
TTATACGCAAGGCGACAAGGTGCTGATGCCGCTGGCGATTCAGGTTCATCATGCCGTTTGTGATGGCTTC
CATGTCGGCAGAATGCTTAATGAATTACAACAGTACTGCGATGAGTGGCAGGGCGGGGCGTAATACGCGT
AATGACCCCG
